Addgene plasmid #87646: UAS-3xHalo7::CAAX
Purpose: For creating drosophila transgenics expressing UAS-3xHalo7::CAAX
Depositing lab: Gregory Jefferis. Depositing organization: MRC Laboratory of Molecular Biology. Publication: Second-Generation Drosophila Chemical Tags: Sensitivity, Versatility, and Speed. Sutcliffe B, Ng J, Auer TO, Pasche M, Benton R, Jefferis GS, Cachero S. Genetics. 2017 Apr;205(4):1399-1408. doi: 10.1534/genetics.116.199281. Epub 2017 Feb 16. PubMed 28209589.
Backbone
  Vector backbone: pJFRC81
  Vector type: Insect Expression
Growth in bacteria
  Bacterial resistance: Ampicillin, 100 μg/mL
  Growth temperature: 37°C
  Growth strain: DH5alpha
  Copy number: High Copy
Gene/Insert
  Gene/Insert name: 3xHalo7::CAAX
  Species: Synthetic
  Cloning method: Restriction Enzyme; 5′ cloning site unknown (unknown if destroyed); 3′ cloning site unknown (unknown if destroyed)
Terms and licenses: Academic/Nonprofit Terms; Industry Terms: Not Available to Industry
Depositor comments: GenBank accession number: KY511556
How to cite: UAS-3xHalo7::CAAX was a gift from Gregory Jefferis (Addgene plasmid # 87646 ; http://n2t.net/addgene:87646 ; RRID:Addgene_87646)
