[The description below was written by a language model from this plasmid's Addgene catalogue record and pLannotate feature annotations shown in this document.]
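Description:
UAS-3xHalo7::CAAX is a Drosophila transgenesis and insect expression plasmid built on the pJFRC81 backbone, designed to generate fly lines that express a membrane-targeted chemical labelling tag under GAL4 control. It is maintained in E. coli through a high-copy ColE1/pUC-type origin and an ampicillin resistance gene (β-lactamase with its own promoter). For introduction into the fly genome it carries a φC31 integrase attB site, which allows site-specific integration into attP landing sites, and a mini-white eye-colour marker for identifying transformants.

The expression cassette begins with two blocks of five tandem GAL4-binding UAS sites (ten in total) upstream of the Drosophila hsp70Bb promoter, followed by a modified myosin heavy chain intron of the kind used to boost expression. This drives a synthetic open reading frame consisting of three tandem copies of HaloTag, a modified bacterial dehalogenase that bonds covalently to chloroalkane ligands, fused at its C-terminus to a short fragment of human K-Ras. By the construct's name, this fragment supplies the CAAX prenylation motif that anchors the fusion to membranes. Downstream, the annotation detects an antisense fragment of the AcMNPV p74 gene. This probably reflects a baculovirus-derived 3′ UTR/terminator region, although the record does not label it as such.

Crossed to a GAL4 driver, transgenic flies should display the triple Halo tag on the membranes of the chosen cells, so they can be stained with fluorescent chloroalkane substrates. The associated publication describes second-generation chemical tags aimed at improved sensitivity, versatility and speed. The cloning sites used for the insert are not recorded.
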