Features (pLannotate 1.2.2; 16 found; start..end, strand, type, name):
     31..135     +  promoter       AmpR promoter: bla
    136..996     +  CDS            AmpR: β-lactamase; bla; confers resistance to ampicillin, carbenicillin, and related antibiotics
   1167..1755    +  rep_origin     ori: high-copy-number ColE1/pMB1/pBR322/pUC origin of replication
   1842..1911    +  protein_bind   attB: attB site for the φC31 integrase (Groth et al., 2000) phage φC31 integrase
   2606..5478    +  CDS            mini-white: Drosophila white gene eye color pigment; white; This is a modified version of the white gene lacking part of the first intron.
   6251..6406    +  CDS            YPB1_ECOLX (fragment): Protein predicted: Swiss-Prot protein existence level 4. From Escherichia coli.
   6488..6509    -  misc_feature   MCS (fragment): pUC18/19 multiple cloning site
   6508..6602    +  protein_bind   5X UAS: five tandem copies of the "ScaI site" 17-mer CGGAGTACTGTCCTCCG, an upstream activating sequence (UAS) that efficiently binds yeast Gal4 (Webster et al., 1988; Pfeiffer et al., 2010) GAL4
   6636..6730    +  protein_bind   5X UAS: five tandem copies of the "ScaI site" 17-mer CGGAGTACTGTCCTCCG, an upstream activating sequence (UAS) that efficiently binds yeast Gal4 (Webster et al., 1988; Pfeiffer et al., 2010) GAL4
   6761..6999    +  promoter       hsp70 promoter: Drosophila melanogaster hsp70Bb promoter
   7014..7080    +  intron         Mhc intron: modified Drosophila myosin heavy chain intron 16 (Pfeiffer et al., 2010)
   7110..8000    +  CDS            HaloTag®: modified bacterial dehalogenase that forms covalent bonds with chloroalkane derivatives
   8019..8909    +  CDS            HaloTag®: modified bacterial dehalogenase that forms covalent bonds with chloroalkane derivatives
   8928..9818    +  CDS            HaloTag®: modified bacterial dehalogenase that forms covalent bonds with chloroalkane derivatives
   9835..9896    +  CDS            K-Ras (fragment): human small GTPase proto-oncoprotein
   9917..10573   -  CDS            P74 (fragment): PIF0_NPVAC - Experimental evidence at protein level: Swiss-Prot protein existence level 1. Plays an essential role for oral infectivity of occlusion- derived virus (ODV) and functions also in host midgut attachment and fusion by binding to a specific host receptor. From Autographa californica nuclear polyhedrosis virus (AcMNPV).
>Addgene plasmid #87646 | UAS-3xHalo7::CAAX | depositor full sequence | sequence record 170925 | Full Sequence
GACTCAGGTGGCACTTTTCGGGGAAATGTGCGCGGAACCCCTATTTGTTTATTTTTCTAAATACATTCAA
ATATGTATCCGCTCATGAGACAATAACCCTGATAAATGCTTCAATAATATTGAAAAAGGAAGAGTATGAG
TATTCAACATTTCCGTGTCGCCCTTATTCCCTTTTTTGCGGCATTTTGCCTTCCTGTTTTTGCTCACCCA
GAAACGCTGGTGAAAGTAAAAGATGCTGAAGATCAGTTGGGTGCACGAGTGGGTTACATCGAACTGGATC
TCAACAGCGGTAAGATCCTTGAGAGTTTTCGCCCCGAAGAACGTTTTCCAATGATGAGCACTTTTAAAGT
TCTGCTATGTGGCGCGGTATTATCCCGTATTGACGCCGGGCAAGAGCAACTCGGTCGCCGCATACACTAT
TCTCAGAATGACTTGGTTGAGTACTCACCAGTCACAGAAAAGCATCTTACGGATGGCATGACAGTAAGAG
AATTATGCAGTGCTGCCATAACCATGAGTGATAACACTGCGGCCAACTTACTTCTGACAACGATCGGAGG
ACCGAAGGAGCTAACCGCTTTTTTGCACAACATGGGGGATCATGTAACTCGCCTTGATCGTTGGGAACCG
GAGCTGAATGAAGCCATACCAAACGACGAGCGTGACACCACGATGCCTGTAGCAATGGCAACAACGTTGC
GCAAACTATTAACTGGCGAACTACTTACTCTAGCTTCCCGGCAACAATTAATAGACTGGATGGAGGCGGA
TAAAGTTGCAGGACCACTTCTGCGCTCGGCCCTTCCGGCTGGCTGGTTTATTGCTGATAAATCTGGAGCC
GGTGAGCGTGGGTCTCGCGGTATCATTGCAGCACTGGGGCCAGATGGTAAGCCCTCCCGTATCGTAGTTA
TCTACACGACGGGGAGTCAGGCAACTATGGATGAACGAAATAGACAGATCGCTGAGATAGGTGCCTCACT
GATTAAGCATTGGTAACTGTCAGACCAAGTTTACTCATATATACTTTAGATTGATTTAAAACTTCATTTT
TAATTTAAAAGGATCTAGGTGAAGATCCTTTTTGATAATCTCATGACCAAAATCCCTTAACGTGAGTTTT
CGTTCCACTGAGCGTCAGACCCCGTAGAAAAGATCAAAGGATCTTCTTGAGATCCTTTTTTTCTGCGCGT
AATCTGCTGCTTGCAAACAAAAAAACCACCGCTACCAGCGGTGGTTTGTTTGCCGGATCAAGAGCTACCA
ACTCTTTTTCCGAAGGTAACTGGCTTCAGCAGAGCGCAGATACCAAATACTGTTCTTCTAGTGTAGCCGT
AGTTAGGCCACCACTTCAAGAACTCTGTAGCACCGCCTACATACCTCGCTCTGCTAATCCTGTTACCAGT
GGCTGCTGCCAGTGGCGATAAGTCGTGTCTTACCGGGTTGGACTCAAGACGATAGTTACCGGATAAGGCG
CAGCGGTCGGGCTGAACGGGGGGTTCGTGCACACAGCCCAGCTTGGAGCGAACGACCTACACCGAACTGA
GATACCTACAGCGTGAGCTATGAGAAAGCGCCACGCTTCCCGAAGGGAGAAAGGCGGACAGGTATCCGGT
AAGCGGCAGGGTCGGAACAGGAGAGCGCACGAGGGAGCTTCCAGGGGGAAACGCCTGGTATCTTTATAGT
CCTGTCGGGTTTCGCCACCTCTGACTTGAGCGTCGATTTTTGTGATGCTCGTCAGGGGGGCGGAGCCTAT
GGAAAAACGCCAGCAACGCGGCCTTTTTACGGTTCCTGGCCTTTTGCTGGCCTTTTGCTCACATGTTACC
GTCGACGATGTAGGTCACGGTCTCGAAGCCGCGGTGCGGGTGCCAGGGCGTGCCCTTGGGCTCCCCGGGC
GCGTACTCCACCTCACCCATCTGGTCCATCATGATGAACGGGTCGAGGTGGCGGTAGTTGATCCCGGCGA
ACGCGCGGCGCACCGGGAAGCCCTCGCCCTCGAAACCGCTGGGCGCGGTGGTCACGGTGAGCACGGGACG
TGCGACGGCGTCGGCGGGTGCGGATACGCGGGGCAGCGTCAGCGGGTTCTCGACGGTCACGGCGGGCATG
TCGACAAGCCGAACATATGGGCGCGCCTAGTATGTATGTAAGTTAATAAAACCCATTTTTGCGGAAAGTA
GATAAAAAAAACATTTTTTTTTTTTACTGCACTGGATATCATTGAACTTATCTGATCAGTTTTAAATTTA
CTTCGATCCAAGGGTATTTGATGTACCAGGTTCTTTCGATTACCTCTCACTCAAAATGACATTCCACTCA
AAGTCAGCGCTGTTTGCCTCCTTCTCTGTCCACAGAAATATCGCCGTCTCTTTCGCCGCTGCGTCCGCTA
TCTCTTTCGCCACCGTTTGTAGCGTTACGTAGCGTCAATGTCCGCCTTCAGTTGCATTTTGTCAGCGGTT
TCGTGACGAAGCTCCAAGCGGTTTACGCCATCAATTAAACACAAAGTGCTGTGCCAAAACTCCTCTCGCT
TCTTATTTTTGTTTGTTTTTTGAGTGATTGGGGTGGTGATTGGTTTTGGGTGGGTAAGCAGGGGAAAGTG
TGAAAAATCCCGGCAATGGGCCAAGAGGATCAGGAGCTATTAATTCGCGGAGGCAGCAAACACCCATCTG
CCGAGCATCTGAACAATGTGAGTAGTACATGTGCATACATCTTAAGTTCACTTGATCTATAGGAACTGCG
ATTGCAACATCAAATTGTATGCGGCGTGAGAACTGCGACCCACAAAAATCCCAAACCGCAATTGCACAAA
CAAATAGTGACACGAAACAGATTATTCTGGTAGCTGTTCTCGCTATATAAGACAATTTTTGAGATCATAT
CATGATCAAGACATCTAAAGGCATTCATTTTCGACTATATTCTTTTTTACAAAAAATATAACAACCAGAT
ATTTTAAGCTGATCCTAGATGCACAAAAAATAAATAAAAGTATAAACCTACTTCGTAGGATACTTCGGGG
TACTTTTTGTTCGGGGTTAGATGAGCATAACGCTAGTAGTTGATATTTGAGATCCCCTATCATTGCAGGG
TGACAGCGGAGCGGCTTCGCAGAGCTGCATTAACCAGGGCTTCGGGCAGGCCAAAAACTACGGCACGCTC
CGGCCACCCAGTCCGCCGGAGGACTCCGGTTCAGGGAGCGGCCAACTAGCCGAGAACCTCACCTATGCCT
GGCACAATATGGACATCTTTGGGGCGGTCAATCAGCCGGGCTCCGGATGGCGGCAGCTGGTCAACCGGAC
ACGCGGACTATTCTGCAACGAGCGACACATACCGGCGCCCAGGAAACATTTGCTCAAGAACGGTGAGTTT
CTATTCGCAGTCGGCTGATCTGTGTGAAATCTTAATAAAGGGTCCAATTACCAATTTGAAACTCAGTTTG
CGGCGTGGCCTATCCGGGCGAACTTTTGGCCGTGATGGGCAGTTCCGGTGCCGGAAAGACGACCCTGCTG
AATGCCCTTGCCTTTCGATCGCCGCAGGGCATCCAAGTATCGCCATCCGGGATGCGACTGCTCAATGGCC
AACCTGTGGACGCCAAGGAGATGCAGGCCAGGTGCGCCTATGTCCAGCAGGATGACCTCTTTATCGGCTC
CCTAACGGCCAGGGAACACCTGATTTTCCAAGCCATGGTGCGGATGCCACGACATCTGACCTATCGGCAG
CGAGTGGCCCGCGTGGATCAGGTGATCCAGGAGCTTTCGCTCAGCAAATGTCAGCACACGATCATCGGTG
TGCCCGGCAGGGTGAAAGGTCTGTCCGGCGGAGAAAGGAAGCGTCTGGCATTCGCCTCCGAGGCTCTAAC
CGATCCGCCGCTTCTGATCTGCGATGAGCCCACCTCCGGACTGGACTCCTTTACCGCCCACAGCGTCGTC
CAGGTGCTGAAGAAGCTGTCGCAGAAGGGCAAGACCGTCATCCTGACCATTCATCAGCCGTCTTCCGAGC
TGTTTGAGCTCTTTGACAAGATCCTTCTGATGGCCGAGGGCAGGGTAGCTTTCTTGGGCACTCCCAGCGA
AGCCGTCGACTTCTTTTCCTAGTGAGTTCGATGTGTTTATTAAGGGTATCTAGTATTACATAACATCTCA
ACTCCTATCCAGCGTGGGTGCCCAGTGTCCTACCAACTACAATCCGGCGGACTTTTACGTACAGGTGTTG
GCCGTTGTGCCCGGACGGGAGATCGAGTCCCGTGATCGGATCGCCAAGATATGCGACAATTTTGCCATTA
GCAAAGTAGCCCGGGATATGGAGCAGTTGTTGGCCACCAAAAATCTGGAGAAGCCACTGGAGCAGCCGGA
GAATGGGTACACCTACAAGGCCACCTGGTTCATGCAGTTCCGGGCGGTCCTGTGGCGATCCTGGCTGTCG
GTGCTCAAGGAACCACTCCTCGTAAAAGTGCGACTTATTCAGACAACGGTGAGTGGTTCCAGTGGAAACA
AATGATATAACGCTTACAATTCTTGGAAACAAATTCGCTAGATTTTAGATAGAATTGCCTGATTCCACAC
CCTTCTTAGTTTTTTTCAATGAGATGTATAGTTTATAGTTTTGCAGAAGATAAATAAATTTCATTTAACT
CGCGAATATTAATGAGATGCGAGTAACATTTTAATTTGCAGATGGTTGCCATCTTGATTGGCCTCATCTT
TTTGGGCCAACAACTCACGCAAGTGGGTGTGATGAATATCAACGGAGCCATCTTCCTCTTCCTGACCAAC
ATGACCTTTCAAAACGTCTTTGCCACGATAAATGTAAGTCATGTTTAGAATACATTTGCATTTCAATAAT
TTACTAACTTTCTAATGAATCGATTCGATTTAGGTGTTCACCTCAGAGCTGCCAGTTTTTATGAGGGAGG
CCCGAAGTCGACTTTATCGCTGTGACACATACTTTCTGGGCAAAACGATTGCCGAATTGCCGCTTTTTCT
CACAGTGCCACTGGTCTTCACGGCGATTGCCTATCCGATGATCGGACTGCGGGCCGGAGTGCTGCACTTC
TTCAACTGCCTGGCGCTGGTCACTCTGGTGGCCAATGTGTCAACGTCCTTCGGATATCTAATATCCTGCG
CCAGCTCCTCGACCTCGATGGCGCTGTCTGTGGGTCCGCCGGTTATCATACCATTCCTGCTCTTTGGCGG
CTTCTTCTTGAACTCGGGCTCGGTGCCAGTATACCTCAAATGGTTGTCGTACCTCTCATGGTTCCGTTAC
GCCAACGAGGGTCTGCTGATTAACCAATGGGCGGACGTGGAGCCGGGCGAAATTAGCTGCACATCGTCGA
ACACCACGTGCCCCAGTTCGGGCAAGGTCATCCTGGAGACGCTTAACTTCTCCGCCGCCGATCTGCCGCT
GGACTACGTGGGTCTGGCCATTCTCATCGTGAGCTTCCGGGTGCTCGCATATCTGGCTCTAAGACTTCGG
GCCCGACGCAAGGAGTAGCCGACATATATCCGAAATAACTGCTTGTTTTTTTTTTTTACCATTATTACCA
TCGTGTTTACTGTTTATTGCCCCCTCAAAAAGCTAATGTAATTATATTTGTGCCAATAAAAACAAGATAT
GACCTATAGAATACAAGTATTTCCCCTTCGAACATCCCCACAAGTAGACTTTGGATTTGTCTTCTAACCA
AAAGACTTACACACCTGCATACCTTACATCAAAAACTCGTTTATCGCTACATAAAACACCGGGATATATT
TTTTATATACATACTTTTCAAATCGCGCGCCCTCTTCATAATTCACCTCCACCACACCACGTTTCGTAGT
TGCTCTTTCGCTGTCTCCCACCCGCTCTCCGCAACACATTCACCTTTTGTTCGACGACCTTGGAGCGACT
GTCGTTAGTTCCGCGCGATTCGGTTCGCTCAAATGGTTCCGAGTGGTTCATTTCGTCTCAATAGAAATTA
GTAATAAATATTTGTATGTACAATTTATTTGCTCCAATATATTTGTATATATTTCCCTCACAGCTATATT
TATTCTAATTTAATATTATGACTTTTTAAGGTAATTTTTTGTGACCTGTTCGGAGTGATTAGCGTTACAA
TTTGAACTGAAAGTGACATCCAGTGTTTGTTCCTTGTGTAGATGCATCTCAAAAAAATGGTGGGCATAAT
AGTGTTGTTTATATATATCAAAAATAACAACTATAATAATAAGAATACATTTAATTTAGAAAATGCTTGG
ATTTCACTGGAACTAGGGCGCGCCTCCGGAACATAATGGTGCAGGGCGCTGACTTCCGCGTTTCCAGACT
TTACGAAACACGGAAACCGAAGACCATTCATGTTGTTGCTCAGGTCGCAGACGTTTTGCAGCAGCAGTCG
CTTCACGTTCGCTCGCGTATCGGTGATTCATTCTGCTAACCAGTAAGGCAACCCCGCCAGCCTAGCCGGG
TCCTCAACGACAGGAGCACGATCATGCGCACCCGTGGCCAGGGCCGCAAGCTTGCATGCCTGCAGGTCGG
AGTACTGTCCTCCGAGCGGAGTACTGTCCTCCGAGCGGAGTACTGTCCTCCGAGCGGAGTACTGTCCTCC
GAGCGGAGTACTGTCCTCCGAGCGGAGACTCTAGCCCTAGGGCATGCCTGCAGGTCGGAGTACTGTCCTC
CGAGCGGAGTACTGTCCTCCGAGCGGAGTACTGTCCTCCGAGCGGAGTACTGTCCTCCGAGCGGAGTACT
GTCCTCCGAGCGGAGACTCTAGCGCTAGCGACGTCGAGCGCCGGAGTATAAATAGAGGCGCTTCGTCTAC
GGAGCGACAATTCAATTCAAACAAGCAAAGTGAACACGTCGCTAAGCGAAAGCTAAGCAAATAAACAAGC
GCAGCTGAACAAGCTAAACAATCTGCAGTAAAGTGCAAGTTAAAGTGAATCAATTAAAAGTAACCAGCAA
CCAAGTAAATCAACTGCAACTACTGAAATCTGCCAAGAAGTAATTATTGAATACAAGAAGAGAACTCTGA
ATAGATCTAAAAGGTAGGTTCAACCACTGATGCCTAGGCACACCGAAACGACTAACCCTAATTCTTATCC
TTTACTTCAGGCGGCCGCAACTCCTAAAAAACCGCCACCATGGCAGAAATCGGTACTGGCTTTCCATTCG
ACCCCCATTATGTGGAAGTCCTGGGCGAGCGCATGCACTACGTCGATGTTGGTCCGCGCGATGGCACCCC
TGTGCTGTTCCTGCACGGTAACCCGACCTCCTCCTACGTGTGGCGCAACATCATCCCGCATGTTGCACCG
ACCCATCGCTGCATTGCTCCAGACCTGATCGGTATGGGCAAATCCGACAAACCAGACCTGGGTTATTTCT
TCGACGACCACGTCCGCTTCATGGATGCCTTCATCGAAGCCCTGGGTCTGGAAGAGGTCGTCCTGGTCAT
TCACGACTGGGGCTCCGCTCTGGGTTTCCACTGGGCCAAGCGCAATCCAGAGCGCGTCAAAGGTATTGCA
TTTATGGAGTTCATCCGCCCTATCCCGACCTGGGACGAATGGCCAGAATTTGCCCGCGAGACCTTCCAGG
CCTTCCGCACCACCGACGTCGGCCGCAAGCTGATCATCGATCAGAACGTTTTTATCGAGGGTACGCTGCC
GATGGGTGTCGTCCGCCCGCTGACTGAAGTCGAGATGGACCATTACCGCGAGCCGTTCCTGAATCCTGTT
GACCGCGAGCCACTGTGGCGCTTCCCAAACGAGCTGCCAATCGCCGGTGAGCCAGCGAACATCGTCGCGC
TGGTCGAAGAATACATGGACTGGCTGCACCAGTCCCCTGTCCCGAAGCTGCTGTTCTGGGGCACCCCAGG
CGTTCTGATCCCACCGGCCGAAGCCGCTCGCCTGGCCAAAAGCCTGCCTAACTGCAAGGCTGTGGACATC
GGCCCGGGTCTGAATCTGCTGCAAGAAGACAACCCGGACCTGATCGGCAGCGAGATCGCGCGCTGGCTGT
CGACGCTCGAAATTTCCGGCAGATCTACTAGAGGATCCATGGCAGAAATCGGTACTGGCTTTCCATTCGA
CCCCCATTATGTGGAAGTCCTGGGCGAGCGCATGCACTACGTCGATGTTGGTCCGCGCGATGGCACCCCT
GTGCTGTTCCTGCACGGTAACCCGACCTCCTCCTACGTGTGGCGCAACATCATCCCGCATGTTGCACCGA
CCCATCGCTGCATTGCTCCAGACCTGATCGGTATGGGCAAATCCGACAAACCAGACCTGGGTTATTTCTT
CGACGACCACGTCCGCTTCATGGATGCCTTCATCGAAGCCCTGGGTCTGGAAGAGGTCGTCCTGGTCATT
CACGACTGGGGCTCCGCTCTGGGTTTCCACTGGGCCAAGCGCAATCCAGAGCGCGTCAAAGGTATTGCAT
TTATGGAGTTCATCCGCCCTATCCCGACCTGGGACGAATGGCCAGAATTTGCCCGCGAGACCTTCCAGGC
CTTCCGCACCACCGACGTCGGCCGCAAGCTGATCATCGATCAGAACGTTTTTATCGAGGGTACGCTGCCG
ATGGGTGTCGTCCGCCCGCTGACTGAAGTCGAGATGGACCATTACCGCGAGCCGTTCCTGAATCCTGTTG
ACCGCGAGCCACTGTGGCGCTTCCCAAACGAGCTGCCAATCGCCGGTGAGCCAGCGAACATCGTCGCGCT
GGTCGAAGAATACATGGACTGGCTGCACCAGTCCCCTGTCCCGAAGCTGCTGTTCTGGGGCACCCCAGGC
GTTCTGATCCCACCGGCCGAAGCCGCTCGCCTGGCCAAAAGCCTGCCTAACTGCAAGGCTGTGGACATCG
GCCCGGGTCTGAATCTGCTGCAAGAAGACAACCCGGACCTGATCGGCAGCGAGATCGCGCGCTGGCTGTC
GACGCTCGAAATTTCCGGCAGATCTACTAGAGGATCCATGGCAGAAATCGGTACTGGCTTTCCATTCGAC
CCCCATTATGTGGAAGTCCTGGGCGAGCGCATGCACTACGTCGATGTTGGTCCGCGCGATGGCACCCCTG
TGCTGTTCCTGCACGGTAACCCGACCTCCTCCTACGTGTGGCGCAACATCATCCCGCATGTTGCACCGAC
CCATCGCTGCATTGCTCCAGACCTGATCGGTATGGGCAAATCCGACAAACCAGACCTGGGTTATTTCTTC
GACGACCACGTCCGCTTCATGGATGCCTTCATCGAAGCCCTGGGTCTGGAAGAGGTCGTCCTGGTCATTC
ACGACTGGGGCTCCGCTCTGGGTTTCCACTGGGCCAAGCGCAATCCAGAGCGCGTCAAAGGTATTGCATT
TATGGAGTTCATCCGCCCTATCCCGACCTGGGACGAATGGCCAGAATTTGCCCGCGAGACCTTCCAGGCC
TTCCGCACCACCGACGTCGGCCGCAAGCTGATCATCGATCAGAACGTTTTTATCGAGGGTACGCTGCCGA
TGGGTGTCGTCCGCCCGCTGACTGAAGTCGAGATGGACCATTACCGCGAGCCGTTCCTGAATCCTGTTGA
CCGCGAGCCACTGTGGCGCTTCCCAAACGAGCTGCCAATCGCCGGTGAGCCAGCGAACATCGTCGCGCTG
GTCGAAGAATACATGGACTGGCTGCACCAGTCCCCTGTCCCGAAGCTGCTGTTCTGGGGCACCCCAGGCG
TTCTGATCCCACCGGCCGAAGCCGCTCGCCTGGCCAAAAGCCTGCCTAACTGCAAGGCTGTGGACATCGG
CCCGGGTCTGAATCTGCTGCAAGAAGACAACCCGGACCTGATCGGCAGCGAGATCGCGCGCTGGCTGTCG
ACGCTCGAAATTTCCGGCAGATCTACTAGTCTCGAGATGAGCAAAGATGGTAAAAAGAAGAAAAAGAAGT
CAAAGACAAAGTGTGTAATTATGTAATCTAGAATGAATCGTTTTTAAAATAACAAATCAATTGTTTTATA
ATATTCGTACGATTCTTTGATTATGTAATAAAATGTGATCATTAGGAAGATTACGAAAAATATAAAAAAT
ATGAGTTCTGTGTGTATAACAAATGCTGTAAACGCCACAATTGTGTTTGTTGCAAATAAACCCATGATTA
TTTGATTAAAATTGTTGTTTTCTTTGTTCATAGACAATAGTGTGTTTTGCCTAAACGTGTACTGCATAAA
CTCCATGCGAGTGTATAGCGAGCTAGTGGCTAACGCTTGCCCCACCAAAGTAGATTCGTCAAAATCCTCA
ATTTCATCACCCTCCTCCAAGTTTAACATTTGGCCGTCGGAATTAACTTCTAAAGATGCCACATAATCTA
ATAAATGAAATAGAGATTCAAACGTGGCGTCATCGTCCGTTTCGACCATTTCCGAAAAGAACTCGGGCAT
AAACTCTATGATTTCTCTGGACGTGGTGTTGTCGAAACTCTCAAAGTACGCAGTCAGGAACGTGCGCGAC
ATGTCGTCGGGAAACTCGCGCGGAAACATGTTGTTGTAACCGAACGGGTCCCATAGCGCCAAAACCAAAT
CTGCCAGCGTCAATAGAATGAGCACGATGCCGACAATGGAGCTGGCTTGGATAGCGATTCGAGTTAACGG
CCGGCCGTTTAAACGAATTCTTGAAGACGAAAGGGCCTCGTGATACGCCTATTTTTATAGGTTAATGTCA
TGATAATAATGGTTTCTTA
