>Addgene plasmid #87646 | UAS-3xHalo7::CAAX | addgene partial sequence | sequence record 175028 | Addgene Partial NGS Result
GCGCTAGAGTCTCCGCTCGGAGGACAGTACTCCGCTCGGAGGACAGTACTCCGCTCGGAGGACAGTACTC
CGCTCGGAGGACAGTACTCCGCTCGGAGGACAGTACTCCGACCTGCAGGCATGCCCTAGGGCTAGAGTCT
CCGCTCGGAGGACAGTACTCCGCTCGGAGGACAGTACTCCGCTCGGAGGACAGTACTCCGCTCGGAGGAC
AGTACTCCGCTCGGAGGACAGTACTCCGACCTGCAGGCATGCAAGCTTGCGGCCCTGGCCACGGGTGCGC
ATGATCGTGCTCCTGTCGTTGAGGACCCGGCTAGGCTGGCGGGGTTGCCTTACTGGTTAGCAGAATGAAT
CACCGATACGCGAGCGAACGTGAAGCGACTGCTGCTGCAAAACGTCTGCGACCTGAGCAACAACATGAAT
GGTCTTCGGTTTCCGTGTTTCGTAAAGTCTGGAAACGCGGAAGTCAGCGCCCTGCACCATTATGTTCCGG
AGGCGCGCCCTAGTTCCAGTGAAATCCAAGCATTTTCTAAATTAAATGTATTCTTATTATTATAGTTGTT
ATTTTTGATATATATAAACAACACTATTATGCCCACCATTTTTTTGAGATGCATCTACACAAGGAACAAA
CACTGGATGTCACTTTCAGTTCAAATTGTAACGCTAATCACTCCGAACAGGTCACAAAAAATTACCTTAA
AAAGTCATAATATTAAATTAGAATAAATATAGCTGTGAGGGAAATATATACAAATATATTGGAGCAAATA
AATTGTACATACAAATATTTATTACTAATTTCTATTGAGACGAAATGAACCACTCGGAACCATTTGAGCG
AACCGAATCGCGCGGAACTAACGACAGTCGCTCCAAGGTCGTCGAACAAAAGGTGAATGTGTTGCGGAGA
GCGGGTGGGAGACAGCGAAAGAGCAACTACGAAACGTGGTGTGGTGGAGGTGAATTATGAAGAGGGCGCG
CGATTTGAAAAGTATGTATATAAAAAATATATCCCGGTGTTTTATGTAGCGATAAACGAGTTTTTGATGT
AAGGTATGCAGGTGTGTAAGTCTTTTGGTTAGAAGACAAATCCAAAGTCTACTTGTGGGGATGTTCGAAG
GGGAAATACTTGTATTCTATAGGTCATATCTTGTTTTTATTGGCACAAATATAATTACATTAGCTTTTTG
AGGGGGCAATAAACAGTAAACACGATGGTAATAATGGTAAAAAAAAAAAACAAGCAGTTATTTCGGATAT
ATGTCGGCTACTCCTTGCGTCGGGCCCGAAGTCTTAGAGCCAGATATGCGAGCACCCGGAAGCTCACGAT
GAGAATGGCCAGACCCACGTAGTCCAGCGGCAGATCGGCGGCGGAGAAGTTAAGCGTCTCCAGGATGACC
TTGCCCGAACTGGGGCACGTGGTGTTCGACGATGTGCAGCTAATTTCGCCCGGCTCCACGTCCGCCCATT
GGTTAATCAGCAGACCCTCGTTGGCGTAACGGAACCATGAGAGGTACGACAACCATTTGAGGTATACTGG
CACCGAGCCCGAGTTCAAGAAGAAGCCGCCAAAGAGCAGGAATGGTATGATAACCGGCGGACCCACAGAC
AGCGCCATCGAGGTCGAGGAGCTGGCGCAGGATATTAGATATCCGAAGGACGTTGACACATTGGCCACCA
GAGTGACCAGCGCCAGGCAGTTGAAGAAGTGCAGCACTCCGGCCCGCAGTCCGATCATCGGATAGGCAAT
CGCCGTGAAGACCAGTGGCACTGTGAGAAAAAGCGGCAATTCGGCAATCGTTTTGCCCAGAAAGTATGTG
TCACAGCGATAAAGTCGACTTCGGGCCTCCCTCATAAAAACTGGCAGCTCTGAGGTGAACACCTAAATCG
AATCGATTCATTAGAAAGTTAGTAAATTATTGAAATGCAAATGTATTCTAAACATGACTTACATTTATCG
TGGCAAAGACGTTTTGAAAGGTCATGTTGGTCAGGAAGAGGAAGATGGCTCCGTTGATATTCATCACACC
CACTTGCGTGAGTTGTTGGCCCAAAAAGATGAGGCCAATCAAGATGGCAACCATCTGCAAATTAAAATGT
TACTCGCATCTCATTAATATTCGCGAGTTAAATGAAATTTATTTATCTTCTGCAAAACTATAAACTATAC
ATCTCATTGAAAAAAACTAAGAAGGGTGTGGAATCAGGCAATTCTATCTAAAATCTAGCGAATTTGTTTC
CAAGAATTGTAAGCGTTATATCATTTGTTTCCACTGGAACCACTCACCGTTGTCTGAATAAGTCGCACTT
TTACGAGGAGTGGTTCCTTGAGCACCGACAGCCAGGATCGCCACAGGACCGCCCGGAACTGCATGAACCA
GGTGGCCTTGTAGGTGTACCCATTCTCCGGCTGCTCCAGTGGCTTCTCCAGATTTTTGGTGGCCAACAAC
TGCTCCATATCCCGGGCTACTTTGCTAATGGCAAAATTGTCGCATATCTTGGCGATCCGATCACGGGACT
CGATCTCCCGTCCGGGCACAACGGCCAACACCTGTACGTAAAAGTCCGCCGGATTGTAGTTGGTAGGACA
CTGGGCACCCACGCTGGATAGGAGTTGAGATGTTATGTAATACTAGATACCCTTAATAAACACATCGAAC
TCACTAGGAAAAGAAGTCGACGGCTTCGCTGGGAGTGCCCAAGAAAGCTACCCTGCCCTCGGCCATCAGA
AGGATCTTGTCAAAGAGCTCAAACAGCTCGGAAGACGGCTGATGAATGGTCAGGATGACGGTCTTGCCCT
TCTGCGACAGCTTCTTCAGCACCTGGACGACGCTGTGGGCGGTAAAGGAGTCCAGTCCGGAGGTGGGCTC
ATCGCAGATCAGAAGCGGCGGATCGGTTAGAGCCTCGGAGGCGAATGCCAGACGCTTCCTTTCTCCGCCG
GACAGACCTTTCACCCTGCCGGGCACACCGATGATCGTGTGCTGACATTTGCTGAGCGAAAGCTCCTGGA
TCACCTGATCCACGCGGGCCACTCGCTGCCGATAGGTCAGATGTCGTGGCATCCGCACCATGGCTTGGAA
AATCAGGTGTTCCCTGGCCGTTAGGGAGCCGATAAAGAGGTCATCCTGCTGGACATAGGCGCACCTGGCC
TGCATCTCCTTGGCGTCCACAGGTTGGCCATTGAGCAGTCGCATCCCGGATGGCGATACTTGGATGCCCT
GCGGCGATCGAAAGGCAAGGGCATTCAGCAGGGTCGTCTTTCCGGCACCGGAACTGCCCATCACGGCCAA
AAGTTCGCCCGGATAGGCCACGCCGCAAACTGAGTTTCAAATTGGTAATTGGACCCTTTATTAAGATTTC
ACACAGATCAGCCGACTGCGAATAGAAACTCACCGTTCTTGAGCAAATGTTTCCTGGGCGCCGGTATGTG
TCGCTCGTTGCAGAATAGTCCGCGTGTCCGGTTGACCAGCTGCCGCCATCCGGAGCCCGGCTGATTGACC
GCCCCAAAGATGTCCATATTGTGCCAGGCATAGGTGAGGTTCTCGGCTAGTTGGCCGCTCCCTGAACCGG
AGTCCTCCGGCGGACTGGGTGGCCGGAGCGTGCCGTAGTTTTTGGCCTGCCCGAAGCCCTGGTTAATGCA
GCTCTGCGAAGCCGCTCCGCTGTCACCCTGCAATGATAGGGGATCTCAAATATCAACTACAAGCGTTATG
CTCATCTAACCCCGAACAAAAAGTACCCCGAAGTATCCTACGAAGTAGGTTTATACTTTTATTTATTTTT
TGTGCATCTAGGATCAGCTTAAAATATCTGGTTGTTATATTTTTTGTAAAAAAGAATATAGTCGAAAATG
AATGCCTTTAGATGTCTTGATCATGATATGATCTCAAAAATTGTCTTATATAGCGAGAACAGCTACCAGA
ATAATCTGTTTCGTGTCACTATTTGTTTGTGCAATTGCGGTTTGGGATTTTTGTGGGTCGCAGTTCTCAC
GCCGCAGACAATTTGATGTTGCAATCGCAGTTCCTATAGATCAAGTGAACTTAAGATGTATGCACATGTA
CTACTCACATTGTTCAGATGCTCGGCAGATGGGTGTTTGCTGCCTCCGCGAATTAATAGCTCCTGATCCT
CTTGGCCCATTGCCGGGATTTTTCACACTTTCCCCTGCTTACCCACCCAAAACCAATCACCACCCCAATC
ACTCAAAAAACAAACAAAAATAAGAAGCGAGAGGAGTTTTGGCACAGCACTTTGTGTTTAATTGATGGCG
TAAACCGCTTGGAGCTTCGTCACGAAACCGCTGACAAAATGCAACTGAAGGCGGACATTGACGCTACGTA
ACGCTACAAACGGTGGCGAAAGAGATAGCGGACGCAGCGGCGAAAGAGACGGCGATATTTCTGTGGACAG
AGAAGGAGGCAAACAGCGCTGACTTTGAGTGGAATGTCATTTTGAGTGAGAGGTAATCGAAAGAACCTGG
TACATCAAATACCCTTGGATCGAAGTAAATTTAAAACTGATCAGATAAGTTCAATGATATCCAGTGCAGT
AAAAAAAAAAAATGTTTTTTTTATCTACTTTCCGCAAAAATGGGTTTTATTAACTTACATACATACTAGG
CGCGCCCATATGTTCGGCTTGTCGACATGCCCGCCGTGACCGTCGAGAACCCGCTGACGCTGCCCCGCGT
ATCCGCACCCGCCGACGCCGTCGCACGTCCCGTGCTCACCGTGACCACCGCGCCCAGCGGTTTCGAGGGC
GAGGGCTTCCCGGTGCGCCGCGCGTTCGCCGGGATCAACTACCGCCACCTCGACCCGTTCATCATGATGG
ACCAGATGGGTGAGGTGGAGTACGCGCCCGGGGAGCCCAAGGGCACGCCCTGGCACCCGCACCGCGGCTT
CGAGACCGTGACCTACATCGTCGACGGTAACATGTGAGCAAAAGGCCAGCAAAAGGCCAGGAACCGTAAA
AAGGCCGCGTTGCTGGCGTTTTTCCATAGGCTCCGCCCCCCTGACGAGCATCACAAAAATCGACGCTCAA
GTCAGAGGTGGCGAAACCCGACAGGACTATAAAGATACCAGGCGTTTCCCCCTGGAAGCTCCCTCGTGCG
CTCTCCTGTTCCGACCCTGCCGCTTACCGGATACCTGTCCGCCTTTCTCCCTTCGGGAAGCGTGGCGCTT
TCTCATAGCTCACGCTGTAGGTATCTCAGTTCGGTGTAGGTCGTTCGCTCCAAGCTGGGCTGTGTGCACG
AACCCCCCGTTCAGCCCGACCGCTGCGCCTTATCCGGTAACTATCGTCTTGAGTCCAACCCGGTAAGACA
CGACTTATCGCCACTGGCAGCAGCCACTGGTAACAGGATTAGCAGAGCGAGGTATGTAGGCGGTGCTACA
GAGTTCTTGAAGTGGTGGCCTAACTACGGCTACACTAGAAGAACAGTATTTGGTATCTGCGCTCTGCTGA
AGCCAGTTACCTTCGGAAAAAGAGTTGGTAGCTCTTGATCCGGCAAACAAACCACCGCTGGTAGCGGTGG
TTTTTTTGTTTGCAAGCAGCAGATTACGCGCAGAAAAAAAGGATCTCAAGAAGATCCTTTGATCTTTTCT
ACGGGGTCTGACGCTCAGTGGAACGAAAACTCACGTTAAGGGATTTTGGTCATGAGATTATCAAAAAGGA
TCTTCACCTAGATCCTTTTAAATTAAAAATGAAGTTTTAAATCAATCTAAAGTATATATGAGTAAACTTG
GTCTGACAGTTACCAATGCTTAATCAGTGAGGCACCTATCTCAGCGATCTGTCTATTTCGTTCATCCATA
GTTGCCTGACTCCCCGTCGTGTAGATAACTACGATACGGGAGGGCTTACCATCTGGCCCCAGTGCTGCAA
TGATACCGCGAGACCCACGCTCACCGGCTCCAGATTTATCAGCAATAAACCAGCCAGCCGGAAGGGCCGA
GCGCAGAAGTGGTCCTGCAACTTTATCCGCCTCCATCCAGTCTATTAATTGTTGCCGGGAAGCTAGAGTA
AGTAGTTCGCCAGTTAATAGTTTGCGCAACGTTGTTGCCATTGCTACAGGCATCGTGGTGTCACGCTCGT
CGTTTGGTATGGCTTCATTCAGCTCCGGTTCCCAACGATCAAGGCGAGTTACATGATCCCCCATGTTGTG
CAAAAAAGCGGTTAGCTCCTTCGGTCCTCCGATCGTTGTCAGAAGTAAGTTGGCCGCAGTGTTATCACTC
ATGGTTATGGCAGCACTGCATAATTCTCTTACTGTCATGCCATCCGTAAGATGCTTTTCTGTGACTGGTG
AGTACTCAACCAAGTCATTCTGAGAATAGTGTATGCGGCGACCGAGTTGCTCTTGCCCGGCGTCAATACG
GGATAATACCGCGCCACATAGCAGAACTTTAAAAGTGCTCATCATTGGAAAACGTTCTTCGGGGCGAAAA
CTCTCAAGGATCTTACCGCTGTTGAGATCCAGTTCGATGTAACCCACTCGTGCACCCAACTGATCTTCAG
CATCTTTTACTTTCACCAGCGTTTCTGGGTGAGCAAAAACAGGAAGGCAAAATGCCGCAAAAAAGGGAAT
AAGGGCGACACGGAAATGTTGAATACTCATACTCTTCCTTTTTCAATATTATTGAAGCATTTATCAGGGT
TATTGTCTCATGAGCGGATACATATTTGAATGTATTTAGAAAAATAAACAAATAGGGGTTCCGCGCACAT
TTCCCCGAAAAGTGCCACCTGAGTCTAAGAAACCATTATTATCATGACATTAACCTATAAAAATAGGCGT
ATCACGAGGCCCTTTCGTCTTCAAGAATTCGTTTAAACGGCCGGCCGTTAACTCGAATCGCTATCCAAGC
CAGCTCCATTGTCGGCATCGTGCTCATTCTATTGACGCTGGCAGATTTGGTTTTGGCGCTATGGGACCCG
TTCGGTTACAACAACATGTTTCCGCGCGAGTTTCCCGACGACATGTCGCGCACGTTCCTGACTGCGTACT
TTGAGAGTTTCGACAACACCACGTCCAGAGAAATCATAGAGTTTATGCCCGAGTTCTTTTCGGAAATGGT
CGAAACGGACGATGACGCCACGTTTGAATCTCTATTTCATTTATTAGATTATGTGGCATCTTTAGAAGTT
AATTCCGACGGCCAAATGTTAAACTTGGAGGAGGGTGATGAAATTGAGGATTTTGACGAATCTACTTTGG
TGGGGCAAGCGTTAGCCACTAGCTCGCTATACACTCGCATGGAGTTTATGCAGTACACGTTTAGGCAAAA
CACACTATTGTCTATGAACAAAGAAAACAACAATTTTAATCAAATAATCATGGGTTTATTTGCAACAAAC
ACAATTGTGGCGTTTACAGCATTTGTTATACACACAGAACTCATATTTTTTATATTTTTCGTAATCTTCC
TAATGATCACATTTTATTACATAATCAAAGAATCGTACGAATATTATAAAACAATTGATTTGTTATTTTA
AAAACGATTCATTCTAGATTACATAATTACACACTTTGTCTTTGACTTCTTTTTCTTCTTTTTACCATCT
TTGCTCATCTCGAGACTAGTAGATCTGCCGGAAATTTCGAGCGTCGACAGCCAGCGCGCGATCTCGCTGC
CGATCAGGTCCGGGTTGTCTTCTTGCAGCAGATTCAGACCCGGGCCGATGTCCACAGCCTTGCAGTTAGG
CAGGCTTTTGGCCAGGCGAGCGGCTTCGGCCGGTGGGATCAGAACGCCTGGGGTGCCCCAGAACAGCAGC
TTCGGGACAGGGGACTGGTGCAGCCAGTCCATGTATTCTTCGACCAGCGCGACGATGTTCGCTGGCTCAC
CGGCGATTGGCAGCTCGTTTGGGAAGCGCCACAGTGGCTCGCGGTCAACAGGATTCAGGAACGGCTCGCG
GTAATGGTCCATCTCGACTTCAGTCAGCGGGCGGACGACACCCATCGGCAGCGTACCCTCGATAAAAACG
TTCTGATCGATGATCAGCTTGCGGCCGACGTCGGTGGTGCGGAAGGCCTGGAAGGTCTCGCGGGCAAATT
CTGGCCATTCGTCCCAGGTCGGGATAGGGCGGATGAACTCCATAAATGCAATACCTTTGACGCGCTCTGG
ATTGCGCTTGGCCCAGTGGAAACCCAGAGCGGAGCCCCAGTCGTGAATGACCAGGACGACCTCTTCCAGA
CCCAGGGCTTCGATGAAGGCATCCATGAAGCGGACGTGGTCGTCGAAGAAATAACCCAGGTCTGGTTTGT
CGGATTTGCCCATACCGATCAGGTCTGGAGCAATGCAGCGATGGGTCGGTGCAACATGCGGGATGATGTT
GCGCCACACGTAGGAGGAGGTCGGGTTACCGTGCAGGAACAGCACAGGGGTGCCATCGCGCGGACCAACA
TCGACGTAGTGCATGCGCTCGCCCAGGACTTCCACATAATGGGGGTCGAATGGAAAGCCAGTACCGATTT
CTGCCATGGTGGCGGTTTTTTAGGAGTTGCGGCCGCCTGAAGTAAAGGATAAGAATTAGGGTTAGTCGTT
TCGGTGTGCCTAGGCATCAGTGGTTGAACCTACCTTTTAGATCTATTCAGAGTTCTCTTCTTGTATTCAA
TAATTACTTCTTGGCAGATTTCAGTAGTTGCAGTTGATTTACTTGGTTGCTGGTTACTTTTAATTGATTC
ACTTTAACTTGCACTTTACTGCAGATTGTTTAGCTTGTTCAGCTGCGCTTGTTTATTTGCTTAGCTTTCG
CTTAGCGACGTGTTCACTTTGCTTGTTTGAATTGAATTGTCGCTCCGTAGACGAAGCGCCTCTATTTATA
CTCCGGCGCTCGACGTCGCTA
